>Addgene plasmid #85706 | pTKv10.2 | depositor full sequence | sequence record 166312 | Full Sequence
GACGGATCGGGAGATCTCCCGATCCCCTATGGTCGACTCTCAGTACAATCTGCTCTGATGCCGCATAGTT
AAGCCAGTATCTGCTCCCTGCTTGTGTGTTGGAGGTCGCTGAGTAGTGCGCGAGCAAAATTTAAGCTACA
ACAAGGCAAGGCTTGACCGACAATTGCATGAAGAATCTGCTTAGGGTTAGGCGTTTTGCGCTGCTTCGCG
ATGTACGGGCCAGATATACGCGTTGACATTGATTATTGACTAGTTATTAATAGTAATCAATTACGGGGTC
ATTAGTTCATAGCCCATATATGGAGTTCCGCGTTACATAACTTACGGTAAATGGCCCGCCTGGCTGACCG
CCCAACGACCCCCGCCCATTGACGTCAATAATGACGTATGTTCCCATAGTAACGCCAATAGGGACTTTCC
ATTGACGTCAATGGGTGGACTATTTACGGTAAACTGCCCACTTGGCAGTACATCAAGTGTATCATATGCC
AAGTACGCCCCCTATTGACGTCAATGACGGTAAATGGCCCGCCTGGCATTATGCCCAGTACATGACCTTA
TGGGACTTTCCTACTTGGCAGTACATCTACGTATTAGTCATCGCTATTACCATGGTGATGCGGTTTTGGC
AGTACATCAATGGGCGTGGATAGCGGTTTGACTCACGGGGATTTCCAAGTCTCCACCCCATTGACGTCAA
TGGGAGTTTGTTTTGGCACCAAAATCAACGGGACTTTCCAAAATGTCGTAACAACTCCGCCCCATTGACG
CAAATGGGCGGTAGGCGTGTACGGTGGGAGGTCTATATAAGCAGAGCTCTCTGGCTAACTAGAGAACCCA
CTGCTTACTGGCTTATCGAAATTAATACGACTCACTATAGGGAGACCCAAGCTGGCTAGCGTTTAAACTT
AAGCTTGGTACCGAGCTCGGATCCACTAGTCCAGTGTGGTGGAATTCTGCAGATATCCAGCACAGTGGCG
GCCGCACTAGTGATTCTGGCCGCTGCTCTCCAGACCCAGGATGCCGGGGGGCAAGAGAGGGCTGGTGGCA
CCGCAGAACACATTTTTGGAGAACATCGTCAGGCGCTCCAGTGAATCAAGTTTCTTACTGGGAAATGCCC
AGATTGTGGATTGGCCTGTAGTTTATAGTAATGACGGTTTTTGTAAACTCTCTGGATATCATCGAGCTGA
CGTCATGCAGAAAAGCAGCACTTGCAGTTTTATGTATGGGGAATTGACTGACAAGAAGACCATTGAGAAA
GTCAGGCAAACTTTTGACAACTACGAATCAAACTGCTTTGAAGTTCTTCTGTACAAGAAAAACAGAACCC
CTGTTTGGTTTTATATGCAAATTGCACCAATAAGAAATGAACATGAAAAGGTGGTCTTGTTCCTGTGTAC
TTTCAAGGATATTACGTTGTTCAAACAGCCAATAGAGGATGATTCAACAAAAGGTTGGACGAAATTTGCC
CGATTGACACGGGCTTTGACAAATAGCCGAAGTGTTTTGCAGCAGCTCACGCCAATGAATAAAACAGAGG
TGGTCCATAAACATTCAAGACTAGCTGAAGTTCTTCAGCTGGGATCAGATATCCTTCCTCAGTATAAACA
AGAAGCGCCAAAGACGCCACCACACATTATTTTACATTATTGTGCTTTTAAAACTACTTGGGATTGGGTG
ATTTTAATTCTTACCTTCTACACCGCCATTATGGTTCCTTATAATGTTTCCTTCAAAACAAAGCAGAACA
ACATAGCCTGGCTGGTACTGGATAGTGTGGTGGACGTTATTTTTCTGGTTGACATCGTTTTAAATTTTCA
CACGACTTTCGTGGGGCCCGGTGGAGAGGTCATTTCTGACCCTAAGCTCATAAGGATGAACTATCTGAAA
ACTTGGTTTGTGATCGATCTGCTGTCTTGTTTACCTTATGACATCATCAATGCCTTTGAAAATGTGGATG
AGGGAATCAGCAGTCTCTTCAGTTCTTTAAAAGTGGTGCGTCTCTTACGACTGGGCCGTGTGGCTAGGAA
ACTGGACCATTACCTAGAATATGGAGCAGCAGTCCTCGTGCTCCTGGTGTGTGTGTTTGGACTGGTGGCC
CACTGGCTGGCCTGCATATGGTATAGCATCGGAGACTACGAGGTCATTGATGAAGTCACTAACACCATCC
AAATAGACAGTTGGCTCTACCAGCTGGCTTTGAGCATTGGGACTCCATATCGCTACAATACCAGTGCTGG
GATATGGGAAGGAGGACCCAGCAAGGATTCATTGTACGTGTCCTCTCTCTACTTTACCATGACAAGCCTT
ACAACCATAGGATTTGGAAACATAGCTCCTACCACAGATGTGGAGAAGATGTTTTCGGTGGCTATGATGA
TGGTTGGCTCTCTTCTTTATGCAACTATTTTTGGAAATGTTACAACAATTTTCCAGCAAATGTATGCCAA
CACCAACCGATACCATGAGATGCTGAATAATGTACGGGACTTCCTAAAACTCTATCAGGTCCCAAAAGGC
CTTAGTGAGCGAGTCATGGATTATATTGTCTCAACATGGTCCATGTCAAAAGGCATTGATACAGAAAAGG
TCCTCTCCATCTGTCCCAAGGACATGAGAGCTGATATCTGTGTTCATCTAAACCGGAAGGTTTTTAATGA
ACATCCTGCTTTTCGATTGGCCAGCGATGGGTGTCTGCGCGCCTTGGCGGTAGAGTTCCAAACCATTCAC
TGTGCTCCCGGGGACCTCATTTACCATGCTGGAGAAAGTGTGGATGCCCTCTGCTTTGTGGTGTCAGGAT
CCTTGGAAGTCATCCAGGATGATGAGGTGGTGGCTATTTTAGGGAAGGGTGATGTATTTGGAGACATCTT
CTGGAAGGAAACCACCCTTGCCCATGCATGTGCGAACGTCCGGGCACTGACGTACTGTGACCTACACATC
ATCAAGCGGGAAGCCTTGCTCAAAGTCCTGGACTTTTATACAGCTTTTGCAAACTCCTTCTCAAGGAATC
TCACTCTTACTTGCAATCTGAGGAAACGGATCATCTTTCGTAAGATCAGTGATGTGAAGAAAGAGGAGGA
GGAGCGCCTCCGGCAGAAGAATGAGGTGACCCTCAGCATTCCCGTGGACCACCCAGTCAGAAAGCTCTTC
CAGAAGTTCAAGCAGCAGAAGGAGCTGCGGAATCAGGGCTCAACACAGGGTGACCCTGAGAGGAACCAAC
TCCAGGTAGAGAGCCGCTCCTTACAGAATGGAGCCTCCATCACCGGAACCAGCGTGGTGACTGTGTCACA
GATTACTCCCATTCAGACGTCTCTGGCCTATGTGAAAACCAGTGAATCCCTTAAGCAGAACAACCGTGAT
GCCATGGAACTCAAGCCCAACGGCGGTGCTGACCAAAAATGTCTCAAAGTCAACAGCCCAATAAGAATGA
AGAATGGAAATGGAAAAGGGTGGCTGCGACTCAAGAATAATATGGGAGCCCATGAGGAGAAAAAGGAAGA
CTGGAATAATGTCACTAAAGCTGAGTCAATGGGGCTATTGTCTGAGGACCCCAAGAGCAGTGATTCAGAG
AACAGTGTGACCAAAAACCCACTAAGGAAAACAGATTCTTGTGACAGTGGAATTACAAAAAGTGACCTTC
GTTTGGATAAGGCTGGGGAGGCCCGAAGTCCGCTAGAGCACAGTCCCATCCAGGCTGATGCCAAGCACCC
CTTTTATCCCATCCCCGAGCAGGCCTTACAGACCACACTGCAGGAAGTCAAACACGAACTCAAAGAGGAC
ATCCAGCTGCTCAGCTGCAGAATGACTGCCCTAGAAAAGCAGGTGGCAGAAATTTTAAAAATACTGTCGG
AAAAAAGCGTACCCCAGGCCTCATCTCCCAAATCCCAAATGCCACTCCAAGTACCCCCCCAGATACCATG
TCAGGATATTTTTAGTGTCTCAAGGCCTGAATCACCTGAATCTGACAAAGATGAAATCCACTTTTAATCT
AGAGGGCCCGTTTAAACCCGCTGATCAGCCTCGACTGTGCCTTCTAGTTGCCAGCCATCTGTTGTTTGCC
CCTCCCCCGTGCCTTCCTTGACCCTGGAAGGTGCCACTCCCACTGTCCTTTCCTAATAAAATGAGGAAAT
TGCATCGCATTGTCTGAGTAGGTGTCATTCTATTCTGGGGGGTGGGGTGGGGCAGGACAGCAAGGGGGAG
GATTGGGAAGACAATAGCAGGCATGCTGGGGATGCGGTGGGCTCTATGGCTTCTGAGGCGGAAAGAACCA
GCTGGGGCTCTAGGGGGTATCCCC
[124 nt withheld, positions 4295-4418]
C
[32 nt withheld, positions 4420-4451]
CA
[57 nt withheld, positions 4454-4510]
A
[49 nt withheld, positions 4512-4560]
CCTTTGACGTTGGAGTCCACGTTCTTT
[37 nt withheld, positions 4588-4624]
ACCCTATCTCGGTCTATTCTTTTGATTTATAAGGGATTTTGGGGATTTCGGCCTATTGGTTAAAAAATGA
GCTGATTTAACAAAAATTTAACGCGAATTAATTCTGTGGAATGTGTGTCAGTTAGGGTGTGGAAAGTCCC
CAGGCTCCCCAGGCAGGCAGAAGTATGCAAAGCATGCATCTCAATTAGTCAGCAACCAGGTGTGGAAAGT
CCCCAGGCTCCCCAGCAGGCAGAAGTATGCAAAGCATGCATCTCAATTAGTCAGCAACCATAGTCCCGCC
CCTAACTCCGCCCATCCCGCCCCTAACTCCGCCCAGTTCCGCCCATTCTCCGCCCCATGGCTGACTAATT
TTTTTTATTTATGCAGAGGCCGAGGCCGCCTCTGCCTCTGAGCTATTCCAGAAGTAGTGAGGAGGCTTTT
TTGGAGGCCTAGGCTTTTGCAAAAAGCTCCCGGGAGCTTGTATATCCATTTTCGGATCTGATCAGCACGT
GTTGACAATTAATCATCGGCATAGTATATCGGCATAGTATAATACGACAAGGTGAGGAACTAAACCATGG
CTAGCAAAGGAGAAGAACTTTTCACTGGAGTTGTCCCAATTCTTGTTGAATTAGATGGTGATGTTAATGG
GCACAAATTTTCTGTCAGTGGAGAGGGTGAAGGTGATGCTACATACGGAAAGCTTACCCTTAAATTTATT
TGCACTACTGGAAAACTACCTGTTCCATGGCCAACACTTGTCACTACTTTCTCTTATGGTGTTCAATGCT
TTTCCCGTTATCCGGATCATATGAAACGGCATGACTTTTTCAAGAGTGCCATGCCCGAAGGTTATGTACA
GGAACGCACTATATCTTTCAAAGATGACGGGAACTACAAGACGCGTGCTGAAGTCAAGTTTGAAGGTGAT
ACCCTTGTTAATCGTATCGAGTTAAAAGGTATTGATTTTAAAGAAGATGGAAACATTCTCGGACACAAAC
TCGAGTACAACTATAACTCACACAATGTATACATCACGGCAGACAAACAAAAGAATGGAATCAAAGCTAA
CTTCAAAATTCGCCACAACATTGAAGATGGATCCGTTCAACTAGCAGACCATTATCAACAAAATACTCCA
ATTGGCGATGGCCCTGTCCTTTTACCAGACAACCATTACCTGTCGACACAATCTGCCCTTTCGAAAGATC
CCAACGAAAAGCGTGACCACATGGTCCTTCTTGAGTTTGTAACTGCTGCTGGGATTACACATGGCATGGA
TGCCAAGTTGACCAGTGCCGTTCCGGTGCTCACCGCGCGCGACGTCGCCGGAGCGGTCGAGTTCTGGACC
GACCGGCTCGGGTTCTCCCGGGACTTCGTGGAGGACGACTTCGCCGGTGTGGTCCGGGACGACGTGACCC
TGTTCATCAGCGCGGTCCAGGACCAGGTGGTGCCGGACAACACCCTGGCCTGGGTGTGGGTGCGCGGCCT
GGACGAGCTGTACGCCGAGTGGTCGGAGGTCGTGTCCACGAACTTCCGGGACGCCTCCGGGCCGGCCATG
ACCGAGATCGGCGAGCAGCCGTGGGGGCGGGAGTTCGCCCTGCGCGACCCGGCCGGCAACTGCGTGCACT
TCGTGGCCGAGGAGCAGGACTGACACGTGCTACGAGATTTCGATTCCACCGCCGCCTTCTATGAAAGGTT
GGGCTTCGGAATCGTTTTCCGGGACGCCGGCTGGATGATCCTCCAGCGCGGGGATCTCATGCTGGAGTTC
TTCGCCCACCCCAACTTGTTTATTGCAGCTTATAATGGTTACAAATAAAGCAATAGCATCACAAATTTCA
CAAATAAAGCATTTTTTTCACTGCATTCTAGTTGTGGTTTGTCCAAACTCATCAATGTATCTTATCATGT
CTGTATACCGTCGACCTCTAGCTAGAGCTTGGCGTAATCATGGTCATAGCTGTTTCCTGTGTGAAATTGT
TATCCGCTCACAATTCCACACAACATACGAGCCGGAAGCATAAAGTGTAAAGCCTGGGGTGCCTAATGAG
TGAGCTAACTCACATTAATTGCGTTGCGCTCACTGCCCGCTTTCCAGTCGGGAAACCTGTCGTGCCAGCT
GCATTAATGAATCGGCCAACGCGCGGGGAGAGGCGGTTTGCGTATTGGGCGCTCTTCCGCTTCCTCGCTC
ACTGACTCGCTGCGCTCGGTCGTTCGGCTGCGGCGAGCGGTATCAGCTCACTCAAAGGCGGTAATACGGT
TATCCACAGAATCAGGGGATAACGCAGGAAAGAACATGTGAGCAAAAGGCCAGCAAAAGGCCAGGAACCG
TAAAAAGGCCGCGTTGCTGGCGTTTTTCCATAGGCTCCGCCCCCCTGACGAGCATCACAAAAATCGACGC
TCAAGTCAGAGGTGGCGAAACCCGACAGGACTATAAAGATACCAGGCGTTTCCCCCTGGAAGCTCCCTCG
TGCGCTCTCCTGTTCCGACCCTGCCGCTTACCGGATACCTGTCCGCCTTTCTCCCTTCGGGAAGCGTGGC
GCTTTCTCAATGCTCACGCTGTAGGTATCTCAGTTCGGTGTAGGTCGTTCGCTCCAAGCTGGGCTGTGTG
CACGAACCCCCCGTTCAGCCCGACCGCTGCGCCTTATCCGGTAACTATCGTCTTGAGTCCAACCCGGTAA
GACACGACTTATCGCCACTGGCAGCAGCCACTGGTAACAGGATTAGCAGAGCGAGGTATGTAGGCGGTGC
TACAGAGTTCTTGAAGTGGTGGCCTAACTACGGCTACACTAGAAGGACAGTATTTGGTATCTGCGCTCTG
CTGAAGCCAGTTACCTTCGGAAAAAGAGTTGGTAGCTCTTGATCCGGCAAACAAACCACCGCTGGTAGCG
GTGGTTTTTTTGTTTGCAAGCAGCAGATTACGCGCAGAAAAAAAGGATCTCAAGAAGATCCTTTGATCTT
TTCTACGGGGTCTGACGCTCAGTGGAACGAAAACTCACGTTAAGGGATTTTGGTCATGAGATTATCAAAA
AGGATCTTCACCTAGATCCTTTTAAATTAAAAATGAAGTTTTAAATCAATCTAAAGTATATATGAGTAAA
CTTGGTCTGACAGTTACCAATGCTTAATCAGTGAGGCACCTATCTCAGCGATCTGTCTATTTCGTTCATC
CATAGTTGCCTGACTCCCCGTCGTGTAGATAACTACGATACGGGAGGGCTTACCATCTGGCCCCAGTGCT
GCAATGATACCGCGAGACCCACGCTCACCGGCTCCAGATTTATCAGCAATAAACCAGCCAGCCGGAAGGG
CCGAGCGCAGAAGTGGTCCTGCAACTTTATCCGCCTCCATCCAGTCTATTAATTGTTGCCGGGAAGCTAG
AGTAAGTAGTTCGCCAGTTAATAGTTTGCGCAACGTTGTTGCCATTGCTACAGGCATCGTGGTGTCACGC
TCGTCGTTTGGTATGGCTTCATTCAGCTCCGGTTCCCAACGATCAAGGCGAGTTACATGATCCCCCATGT
TGTGCAAAAAAGCGGTTAGCTCCTTCGGTCCTCCGATCGTTGTCAGAAGTAAGTTGGCCGCAGTGTTATC
ACTCATGGTTATGGCAGCACTGCATAATTCTCTTACTGTCATGCCATCCGTAAGATGCTTTTCTGTGACT
GGTGAGTACTCAACCAAGTCATTCTGAGAATAGTGTATGCGGCGACCGAGTTGCTCTTGCCCGGCGTCAA
TACGGGATAATACCGCGCCACATAGCAGAACTTTAAAAGTGCTCATCATTGGAAAACGTTCTTCGGGGCG
AAAACTCTCAAGGATCTTACCGCTGTTGAGATCCAGTTCGATGTAACCCACTCGTGCACCCAACTGATCT
TCAGCATCTTTTACTTTCACCAGCGTTTCTGGGTGAGCAAAAACAGGAAGGCAAAATGCCGCAAAAAAGG
GAATAAGGGCGACACGGAAATGTTGAATACTCATACTCTTCCTTTTTCAATATTATTGAAGCATTTATCA
GGGTTATTGTCTCATGAGCGGATACATATTTGAATGTATTTAGAAAAATAAACAAATAGGGGTTCCGCGC
ACATTTCCCCGAAAAGTGCCACCTGACGTC
Features (pLannotate 1.2.2; 22 found; start..end, strand, type, name):
     36..80      -  misc_feature   bom (fragment): basis of mobility region from pBR322
    235..614     +  enhancer       CMV enhancer: human cytomegalovirus immediate early enhancer
    615..818     +  promoter       CMV promoter: human cytomegalovirus (CMV) immediate early promoter
    814..847     +  LTR            5' LTR (truncated) (fragment): truncated 5' long terminal repeat (LTR) from HIV-1
    863..881     +  promoter       T7 promoter: promoter for bacteriophage T7 RNA polymerase
   1021..3984    +  CDS            KCNH5: KCNH5_HUMAN - Also known as EAG2. Experimental evidence at protein level: Swiss-Prot protein existence level 1. Pore-forming (alpha) subunit of voltage-gated potassium channel. Elicits a non-inactivating outward rectifying current. Channel properties may be modulated by cAMP and subunit assembly. From Homo sapiens (Human).
   4025..4249    +  polyA_signal   bGH poly(A) signal: bovine growth hormone polyadenylation signal
   4253..4274    +  promoter       SV40 promoter (fragment): SV40 enhancer and early promoter
   4295..4723    +  rep_origin     f1 ori (sequence partly withheld): f1 bacteriophage origin of replication; arrow indicates direction of (+) strand synthesis
   4737..5067    +  promoter       SV40 promoter: SV40 enhancer and early promoter
   5115..5162    +  promoter       EM7 promoter: synthetic bacterial promoter&nbsp
   5181..5886    +  CDS            Cycle 3 GFP (fragment): Cycle 3 GFP (Crameri et al., 1996) mammalian codon-optimized
   5886..6257    +  CDS            BleoR: antibiotic-binding protein; Sh ble from Streptoalloteichus hindustanus; confers resistance to bleomycin, phleomycin, and Zeocin™
   6267..6392    +  CDS            ble (fragment): BLE_KLEPN - Experimental evidence at protein level: Swiss-Prot protein existence level 1. Binding protein with a strong affinity to the bleomycin family of antibiotics. Binds to CL990; an antimitotic-antibiotic compound. From Klebsiella pneumoniae.
   6387..6508    +  polyA_signal   SV40 poly(A) signal: SV40 polyadenylation signal
   6581..6597    -  protein_bind   lac operator: The lac repressor binds to the lac operator to inhibit transcription in E. coli. This inhibition can be relieved by adding lactose or isopropyl-β-D-thiogalactopyranoside (IPTG). lac repressor encoded by lacI
   6605..6635    -  promoter       lac promoter: promoter for the E. coli lac operon
   6650..6671    -  protein_bind   CAP binding site: CAP binding activates transcription in the presence of cAMP. E. coli catabolite activator protein
   6684..6776    -  CDS            lacI (fragment): lac repressor; lacI; The lac repressor binds to the lac operator to inhibit transcription in E. coli. This inhibition can be relieved by adding lactose or isopropyl-β-D-thiogalactopyranoside (IPTG).
   6959..7547    -  rep_origin     ori: high-copy-number ColE1/pMB1/pBR322/pUC origin of replication
   7718..8578    -  CDS            AmpR: β-lactamase; bla; confers resistance to ampicillin, carbenicillin, and related antibiotics
   8579..8683    -  promoter       AmpR promoter: bla
