[The description below was written by a language model from this plasmid's Addgene catalogue record and pLannotate feature annotations shown in this document.]
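Description:
pTKv10.2 is a mammalian expression plasmid of about 8.7 kb that carries the human KCNH5 coding sequence in a backbone the record lists as pTracetCMV. KCNH5 is also known as Eag2 or Kv10.2. It encodes the pore-forming alpha subunit of a voltage-gated potassium channel that produces a non-inactivating, outwardly rectifying current. The roughly 3 kb open reading frame sits downstream of the human cytomegalovirus immediate-early enhancer and promoter and is followed by the bovine growth hormone polyadenylation signal, giving strong constitutive transcription in transfected mammalian cells. A T7 promoter lies between the CMV promoter and the insert, which would allow in vitro transcription of the channel RNA. No epitope tag on the channel is annotated, and the restriction sites used for cloning are not recorded.

A second, independent cassette provides both a visual marker and drug selection. In it, an SV40 enhancer/early promoter and a tandem bacterial EM7 promoter drive a Cycle 3 GFP coding sequence placed directly next to the Sh ble (BleoR) gene, and the unit ends in an SV40 poly(A) signal. This layout is consistent with a GFP–Zeocin resistance fusion, which lets transfected cells be identified by fluorescence and selected with Zeocin. This is useful for picking channel-expressing cells for electrophysiology or for making stable lines.

In E. coli the plasmid is maintained through a high-copy ColE1/pUC-type origin and ampicillin resistance (bla), and an f1 origin is also present. The short HIV-1 LTR, lacI, second ble and bom fragments in the table are partial annotation hits, not functional modules. The associated work concerned antibody blockade of the related Eag1 channel, but the record does not state what role this construct played in it.
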