Addgene plasmid #85706: pTKv10.2
Purpose: mammalian expression of Kv10.2
Depositing lab: Luis Pardo. Depositing organization: Max Planck Institute for Multidisciplinary Sciences. Publication: Monoclonal antibody blockade of the human Eag1 potassium channel function exerts antitumor activity. Gomez-Varela D, Zwick-Wallasch E, Knotgen H, Sanchez A, Hettmann T, Ossipov D, Weseloh R, Contreras-Jurado C, Rothe M, Stuhmer W, Pardo LA. Cancer Res. 2007 Aug 1;67(15):7343-9. 10.1158/0008-5472.CAN-07-0107 PubMed 17671204.
Backbone
  Vector backbone: pTracetCMV
  Vector type: Mammalian Expression
  Selectable markers: Zeocin
Growth in bacteria
  Bacterial resistance: Ampicillin, 100 μg/mL
  Growth temperature: 37°C
  Growth strain: DH5alpha
  Copy number: High Copy
Gene/Insert
  Gene/Insert name: KCNH5 (alt name: Eag2)
  Species: H. sapiens (human)
  Insert size (bp): 3000
  Entrez Gene: KCNH5 (a.k.a. EAG2, H-EAG2, Kv10.2, hEAG2)
  Promoter: CMV
  Cloning method: Restriction Enzyme; 5′ cloning site unknown (unknown if destroyed); 3′ cloning site unknown (unknown if destroyed)
  Sequencing primers: 5′ CMV-F; 3′ BGH-rev
Terms and licenses: Academic/Nonprofit Terms; Industry Terms: Not Available to Industry
How to cite: pTKv10.2 was a gift from Luis Pardo (Addgene plasmid # 85706 ; http://n2t.net/addgene:85706 ; RRID:Addgene_85706)
