>Addgene plasmid #85706 | pTKv10.2 | addgene partial sequence | sequence record 167502 | CMV-F 5'-CGCAAATGGGCGGTAGGCGTG-3'
AGCAGAGCTCTCTGGCTAACTAGAGAACCCACTGCTTACTGGCTTATCGAAATTAATACGACTCACTATA
GGGAGACCCAAGCTGGCTAGCGTTTAAACTTAAGCTTGGTACCGAGCTCGGATCCACTAGTCCAGTGTGG
TGGAATTCTGCAGATATCCAGCACAGTGGCGGCCGCACTAGTGATTCTGGCCGCTGCTCTCCAGACCCAG
GATGCCGGGGGGCAAGAGAGGGCTGGTGGCACCGCAGAACACATTTTTGGAGAACATCGTCAGGCGCTCC
AGTGAATCAAGTTTCTTACTGGGAAATGCCCAGATTGTGGATTGGCCTGTAGTTTATAGTAATGACGGTT
TTTGTAAACTCTCTGGATATCATCGAGCTGACGTCATGCAGAAAAGCAGCACTTGCAGTTTTATGTATGG
GGAATTGACTGACAAGAAGACCATTGAGAAAGTCAGGCAAACTTTTGACAACTACGAATCAAACTGCTTT
GAAGTTCTTCTGTACAAGAAAAACAGAACCCCTGTTTGGTTTTATATGCAAATTGCACCAATAAGAAATG
AACATGAAAAGGTGGTCTTGTTCCTGTGTACTTTCAAGGATATTACGTTGTTCAAACAGCCAATAGAGGA
TGATTCAACAAAAGGTTGGACGAAATTTGCCCGATTGACACGGGCTTTGACAAATAGCCGAAGTGTTTTG
CAGCAGCTCACGCCAATGAATAAAACAGAGGTGGTCCATAAACATTCAAGACTAGCTGAAGTTCTTCAGC
TGGGATCAGATATCCTTCCTCAGTATAAACAAGAAGCGCCAAAGACGCCACCACACATTATTTTACATTA
TTGTGCTTTTAAAACTACTTGGGATTGGGTGATTTTAATTCTTACCTTCTACACCGCCATTATGGTTCCT
TATAATGTTTCCTTCAAAACAAAGCAGAACAACATAGCCTGGCTGGTACTGGATAGTGTGGTGGACGTTA
TTTTTCTGGTTGACATCGTTTTAAATTTTCACACGACTTTCGTGGGGCCC
