>Addgene plasmid #85706 | pTKv10.2 | addgene partial sequence | sequence record 167503 | BGH-rev 5'-TAGAAGGCACAGTCGAGG-3'
TCTAGATTAAAAGTGGATTTCATCTTTGTCAGATTCAGGTGATTCAGGCCTTGAGACACTAAAAATATCC
TGACATGGTATCTGGGGGGGTACTTGGAGTGGCATTTGGGATTTGGGAGATGAGGCCTGGGGTACGCTTT
TTTCCGACAGTATTTTTAAAATTTCTGCCACCTGCTTTTCTAGGGCAGTCATTCTGCAGCTGAGCAGCTG
GATGTCCTCTTTGAGTTCGTGTTTGACTTCCTGCAGTGTGGTCTGTAAGGCCTGCTCGGGGATGGGATAA
AAGGGGTGCTTGGCATCAGCCTGGATGGGACTGTGCTCTAGCGGACTTCGGGCCTCCCCAGCCTTATCCA
AACGAAGGTCACTTTTTGTAATTCCACTGTCACAAGAATCTGTTTTCCTTAGTGGGTTTTTGGTCACACT
GTTCTCTGAATCACTGCTCTTGGGGTCCTCAGACAATAGCCCCATTGACTCAGCTTTAGTGACATTATTC
CAGTCTTCCTTTTTCTCCTCATGGGCTCCCATATTATTCTTGAGTCGCAGCCACCCTTTTCCATTTCCAT
TCTTCATTCTTATTGGGCTGTTGACTTTGAGACATTTTTGGTCAGCACCGCCGTTGGGCTTGAGTTCCAT
GGCATCACGGTTGTTCTGCTTAAGGGATTCACTGGTTTTCACATAGGCCAGAGACGTCTGAATGGGAGTA
ATCTGTGACACAGTCACCACGCTGGTTCCGGTGATGGAGGCTCCATTCTGTAAGGAGCGGCTCTCTACCT
GGAGTTGGTTCCTCTCAGGGTCACCCTGTGTTGAGCCCTGATTCCGCAGCTCCTTCTGCTGCTTGAACTT
CTGGAAGAGCTTTCTGACTGGGTGGTCCACGGGAATGCTGAGGGTCACCTCATTCTTCTGCCGGAGGCGC
TCCTCCTCCTCTTTCTTCACATCACTGATCTTACGAAAGATGATCCGTTTCCTCAGATTGCAAGTAAGAG
TGAGATTCCTTGA
